>Addgene plasmid #134645 | pLJM1-Lyso-FLAG-GFP-Sac1-Cat-WT | addgene full sequence | sequence record 266496 | Addgene NGS Result
TTAAAACATATAGTATGGGCAAGCAGGGAGCTAGAACGATTCGCAGTTAATCCTGGCCTGTTAGAAACAT
CAGAAGGCTGTAGACAAATACTGGGACAGCTACAACCATCCCTTCAGACAGGATCAGAAGAACTTAGATC
ATTATATAATACAGTAGCAACCCTCTATTGTGTGCATCAAAGGATAGAGATAAAAGACACCAAGGAAGCT
TTAGACAAGATAGAGGAAGAGCAAAACAAAAGTAAGACCACCGCACAGCAAGCGGCCGCTGATCTTCAGA
CCTGGAGGAGGAGATATGAGGGACAATTGGAGAAGTGAATTATATAAATATAAAGTAGTAAAAATTGAAC
CATTAGGAGTAGCACCCACCAAGGCAAAGAGAAGAGTGGTGCAGAGAGAAAAAAGAGCAGTGGGAATAGG
AGCTTTGTTCCTTGGGTTCTTGGGAGCAGCAGGAAGCACTATGGGCGCAGCGTCAATGACGCTGACGGTA
CAGGCCAGACAATTATTGTCTGGTATAGTGCAGCAGCAGAACAATTTGCTGAGGGCTATTGAGGCGCAAC
AGCATCTGTTGCAACTCACAGTCTGGGGCATCAAGCAGCTCCAGGCAAGAATCCTGGCTGTGGAAAGATA
CCTAAAGGATCAACAGCTCCTGGGGATTTGGGGTTGCTCTGGAAAACTCATTTGCACCACTGCTGTGCCT
TGGAATGCTAGTTGGAGTAATAAATCTCTGGAACAGATTTGGAATCACACGACCTGGATGGAGTGGGACA
GAGAAATTAACAATTACACAAGCTTAATACACTCCTTAATTGAAGAATCGCAAAACCAGCAAGAAAAGAA
TGAACAAGAATTATTGGAATTAGATAAATGGGCAAGTTTGTGGAATTGGTTTAACATAACAAATTGGCTG
TGGTATATAAAATTATTCATAATGATAGTAGGAGGCTTGGTAGGTTTAAGAATAGTTTTTGCTGTACTTT
CTATAGTGAATAGAGTTAGGCAGGGATATTCACCATTATCGTTTCAGACCCACCTCCCAACCCCGAGGGG
ACCCGACAGGCCCGAAGGAATAGAAGAAGAAGGTGGAGAGAGAGACAGAGACAGATCCATTCGATTAGTG
AACGGATCTCGACGGTATCGATCACGAGACTAGCCTCGAGCGGCCGCCCCCTTCACCGAGGGCCTATTTC
CCATGATTCCTTCATATTTGCATATACGATACAAGGCTGTTAGAGAGATAATTGGAATTAATTTGACTGT
AAACACAAAGATATTAGTACAAAATACGTGACGTAGAAAGTAATAATTTCTTGGGTAGTTTGCAGTTTTA
AAATTATGTTTTAAAATGGACTATCATATGCCAAGTACGCCCCCTATTGACGTCAATGACGGTAAATGGC
CCGCCTGGCATTATGCCCAGTACATGACCTTATGGGACTTTCCTACTTGGCAGTACATCTACGTATTAGT
CATCGCTATTACCATGGTGATGCGGTTTTGGCAGTACATCAATGGGCGTGGATAGCGGTTTGACTCACGG
GGATTTCCAAGTCTCCACCCCATTGACGTCAATGGGAGTTTGTTTTGGCACCAAAATCAACGGGACTTTC
CAAAATGTCGTAACAACTCCGCCCCATTGACGCAAATGGGCGGTAGGCGTGTACGGTGGGAGGTCTATAT
AAGCAGAGCTGGTTTAGTGAACCGTCAGATCCGCTAGCGCTACCGGTGCCATGGGGTGCTGCTACAGCAG
CGAGAACGAGGACTCGGACCAGGACCGAGAGGAGCGGAAGCTGCTGCTGGACCCTAGCAGCCCCCCTACC
AAAGCTCTCAATGGAGCCGAGCCCAACGGCGGAGGTGGATCTGACTACAAGGATGACGATGACAAGGGCG
GAGGTGGATCTGTGAGCAAGGGCGAGGAGCTGTTCACCGGGGTGGTGCCCATCCTGGTCGAGCTGGACGG
CGACGTAAACGGCCACAAGTTCAGCGTGTCCGGCGAGGGCGAGGGCGATGCCACCTACGGCAAGCTGACC
CTGAAGTTCATCTGCACCACCGGCAAGCTGCCCGTGCCCTGGCCCACCCTCGTGACCACCCTGACCTACG
GCGTGCAGTGCTTCAGCCGCTACCCCGACCACATGAAGCAGCACGACTTCTTCAAGTCCGCCATGCCCGA
AGGCTACGTCCAGGAGCGCACCATCTTCTTCAAGGACGACGGCAACTACAAGACCCGCGCCGAGGTGAAG
TTCGAGGGCGACACCCTGGTGAACCGCATCGAGCTGAAGGGCATCGACTTCAAGGAGGACGGCAACATCC
TGGGGCACAAGCTGGAGTACAACTACAACAGCCACAACGTCTATATCATGGCCGACAAGCAGAAGAACGG
CATCAAGGTGAACTTCAAGATCCGCCACAACATCGAGGACGGCAGCGTGCAGCTCGCCGACCACTACCAG
CAGAACACCCCCATCGGCGACGGCCCCGTGCTGCTGCCCGACAACCACTACCTGAGCACCCAGTCCGCCC
TGAGCAAAGACCCCAACGAGAAGCGCGATCACATGGTCCTGCTGGAGTTCGTGACCGCCGCCGGGATCAC
TCTCGGCATGGACGAGCTGTACAAGGGAGGCGGTGGATCGGGCGGGGGTGGATCAAAGTCGACGATGACC
AAAAAGATAAAAGTAGGTGAATTTTTCAGTCATGTAGTCTGGAAAGCAACAGATTTTGATGTCCTTTCTT
ATAAGAAGACAATGTTGCACTTAACTGATATTCAGTTACAAGATAATAAAACCTTCCTAGCGATGCTAAA
CCATGTCTTGAATGTGGATGGATTTTACTTTTCAACAACATATGATTTGACCCATACTTTGCAGCGGCTA
TCCAACACTAGTCCTGAATTCCAAGAAATGAGTCTCTTGGAAAGGGCAGATCAGCGGTTTGTATGGAATG
GTCATCTTCTAAGAGAACTTTCTGCACAGCCGGAGGTTCATCGGTTTGCCCTTCCAGTGTTACATGGCTT
TATTACCATGCATTCATGTTCTATTAATGGAAAATACTTTGATTGGATTCTCATCTCGAGGAGGAGCTGT
TTCAGAGCTGGTGTGCGCTATTATGTAAGAGGAATTGATTCGGAAGGCCATGCAGCTAACTTTGTAGAAA
CAGAACAAATTGTGCACTACAATGGGAGCAAAGCTTCGTTTGTACAGACTCGAGGATCAATACCTGTTTT
CTGGTCCCAAAGACCAAACCTCAAGTACAAACCACTGCCACAGATCAGCAAAGTAGCAAATCACATGGAC
GGTTTCCAAAGGCATTTTGATTCCCAAGTAATTATTTATGGAAAACAAGTTATAATCAATCTGATTAACC
AGAAGGGCTCGGAGAAGCCACTTGAGCAGACATTTGCAACAATGGTGTCTTCCTTGGGAAGTGGAATGAT
GAGATACATTGCCTTTGACTTCCATAAGGAATGTAAAAATATGAGATGGGATCGACTAAGTATTTTATTG
GATCAGGTAGCAGAAATGCAAGATGAATTAAGTTATTTTCTAGTGGACTCTGCTGGCCAGGTGGTGGCAA
ACCAGGAAGGCGTGTTCCGAAGCAATTGCATGGATTGTCTAGATAGAACCAATGTGATCCAGAGTTTGTT
AGCTCGTCGTTCACTTCAGGCCCAACTTCAGAGACTAGGAGTTTTGCATGTGGGACAAAAGCTTGAAGAA
CAAGATGAATTTGAGAAGATTTTCAAAAATGCCTGGGCTGACAACGCAAATGCTTGTGCCAAGCAATATG
CGGGAACTGGTGCCTTGAAGACTGACTTTACCAGAACTGGAAAGAGAACTCATTTGGGACTTATAATGGA
TGGCTGGAACTCAATGATACGATATTATAAGAACAACTTTTCCGATGGATTTAGACAAGATTCCATAGAC
TTATTTCTTGGAAACTATTCAGTGGATGAATTAGAATCTCATAGTCCTTTAAGTGTTCCAAGGGACTGGA
AATGAGCGGCCGCTAAGTAAGTAAGGATCAATTCTCGACCTCGAGACAAATGGCAGTATTCATCCACAAT
TTTAAAAGAAAAGGGGGGATTGGGGGGTACAGTGCAGGGGAAAGAATAGTAGACATAATAGCAACAGACA
TACAAACTAAAGAATTACAAAAACAAATTACAAAAATTCAAAATTTTCGGGTTTATTACAGGGACAGCAG
AGATCCACTTTGGCCGCGGCTCGAGGGGGTTGGGGTTGCGCCTTTTCCAAGGCAGCCCTGGGTTTGCGCA
GGGACGCGGCTGCTCTGGGCGTGGTTCCGGGAAACGCAGCGGCGCCGACCCTGGGTCTCGCACATTCTTC
ACGTCCGTTCGCAGCGTCACCCGGATCTTCGCCGCTACCCTTGTGGGCCCCCCGGCGACGCTTCCTGCTC
CGCCCCTAAGTCGGGAAGGTTCCTTGCGGTTCGCGGCGTGCCGGACGTGACAAACGGAAGCCGCACGTCT
CACTAGTACCCTCGCAGACGGACAGCGCCAGGGAGCAATGGCAGCGCGCCGACCGCGATGGGCTGTGGCC
AATAGCGGCTGCTCAGCAGGGCGCGCCGAGAGCAGCGGCCGGGAAGGGGCGGTGCGGGAGGCGGGGTGTG
GGGCGGTAGTGTGGGCCCTGTTCCTGCCCGCGCGGTGTTCCGCATTCTGCAAGCCTCCGGAGCGCACGTC
GGCAGTCGGCTCCCTCGTTGACCGAATCACCGACCTCTCTCCCCAGGGGGATCCACCGGAGCTTACCATG
ACCGAGTACAAGCCCACGGTGCGCCTCGCCACCCGCGACGACGTCCCCAGGGCCGTACGCACCCTCGCCG
CCGCGTTCGCCGACTACCCCGCCACGCGCCACACCGTCGATCCGGACCGCCACATCGAGCGGGTCACCGA
GCTGCAAGAACTCTTCCTCACGCGCGTCGGGCTCGACATCGGCAAGGTGTGGGTCGCGGACGACGGCGCC
GCGGTGGCGGTCTGGACCACGCCGGAGAGCGTCGAAGCGGGGGCGGTGTTCGCCGAGATCGGCCCGCGCA
TGGCCGAGTTGAGCGGTTCCCGGCTGGCCGCGCAGCAACAGATGGAAGGCCTCCTGGCGCCGCACCGGCC
CAAGGAGCCCGCGTGGTTCCTGGCCACCGTCGGCGTCTCGCCCGACCACCAGGGCAAGGGTCTGGGCAGC
GCCGTCGTGCTCCCCGGAGTGGAGGCGGCCGAGCGCGCCGGGGTGCCCGCCTTCCTGGAGACCTCCGCGC
CCCGCAACCTCCCCTTCTACGAGCGGCTCGGCTTCACCGTCACCGCCGACGTCGAGGTGCCCGAAGGACC
GCGCACCTGGTGCATGACCCGCAAGCCCGGTGCCTGACGCCCGCCCCACGACCCGCAGCGCCCGACCGAA
AGGAGCGCACGACCCCATGCATCGGTACCTTTAAGACCAATGACTTACAAGGCAGCTGTAGATCTTAGCC
ACTTTTTAAAAGAAAAGGGGGGACTGGAAGGGCTAATTCACTCCCAACGAAGACAAGATCTGCTTTTTGC
TTGTACTGGGTCTCTCTGGTTAGACCAGATCTGAGCCTGGGAGCTCTCTGGCTAACTAGGGAACCCACTG
CTTAAGCCTCAATAAAGCTTGCCTTGAGTGCTTCAAGTAGTGTGTGCCCGTCTGTTGTGTGACTCTGGTA
ACTAGAGATCCCTCAGACCCTTTTAGTCAGTGTGGAAAATCTCTAGCAGTAGTAGTTCATGTCATCTTAT
TATTCAGTATTTATAACTTGCAAAGAAATGAATATCAGAGAGTGAGAGGAACTTGTTTATTGCAGCTTAT
AATGGTTACAAATAAAGCAATAGCATCACAAATTTCACAAATAAAGCATTTTTTTCACTGCATTCTAGTT
GTGGTTTGTCCAAACTCATCAATGTATCTTATCATGTCTGGCTCTAGCTATCCCGCCCCTAACTCCGCCC
ATCCCGCCCCTAACTCCGCCCAGTTCCGCCCATTCTCCGCCCCATGGCTGACTAATTTTTTTTATTTATG
CAGAGGCCGAGGCCGCCTCGGCCTCTGAGCTATTCCAGAAGTAGTGAGGAGGCTTTTTTGGAGGCCTAGG
GACGTACCCAATTCGCCCTATAGTGAGTCGTATTACGCGCGCTCACTGGCCGTCGTTTTACAACGTCGTG
ACTGGGAAAACCCTGGCGTTACCCAACTTAATCGCCTTGCAGCACATCCCCCTTTCGCCAGCTGGCGTAA
TAGCGAAGAGGCCCGCACCGATCGCCCTTCCCAACAGTTGCGCAGCCTGAATGGCGAATGGG
[124 nt withheld, positions 6293-6416]
C
[91 nt withheld, positions 6418-6508]
A
[49 nt withheld, positions 6510-6558]
CCTTTGACGTTGGAGTCCACGTTCTTT
[37 nt withheld, positions 6586-6622]
ACCCTATCTCGGTCTATTCTTTTGATTTATAAGGGATTTTGCCGATTTCGGCCTATTGGTTAAAAAATGA
GCTGATTTAACAAAAATTTAACGCGAATTTTAACAAAATATTAACGCTTACAATTTAGGTGGCACTTTTC
GGGGAAATGTGCGCGGAACCCCTATTTGTTTATTTTTCTAAATACATTCAAATATGTATCCGCTCATGAG
ACAATAACCCTGATAAATGCTTCAATAATATTGAAAAAGGAAGAGTATGAGTATTCAACATTTCCGTGTC
GCCCTTATTCCCTTTTTTGCGGCATTTTGCCTTCCTGTTTTTGCTCACCCAGAAACGCTGGTGAAAGTAA
AAGATGCTGAAGATCAGTTGGGTGCACGAGTGGGTTACATCGAACTGGATCTCAACAGCGGTAAGATCCT
TGAGAGTTTTCGCCCCGAAGAACGTTTTCCAATGATGAGCACTTTTAAAGTTCTGCTATGTGGCGCGGTA
TTATCCCGTATTGACGCCGGGCAAGAGCAACTCGGTCGCCGCATACACTATTCTCAGAATGACTTGGTTG
AGTACTCACCAGTCACAGAAAAGCATCTTACGGATGGCATGACAGTAAGAGAATTATGCAGTGCTGCCAT
AACCATGAGTGATAACACTGCGGCCAACTTACTTCTGACAACGATCGGAGGACCGAAGGAGCTAACCGCT
TTTTTGCACAACATGGGGGATCATGTAACTCGCCTTGATCGTTGGGAACCGGAGCTGAATGAAGCCATAC
CAAACGACGAGCGTGACACCACGATGCCTGTAGCAATGGCAACAACGTTGCGCAAACTATTAACTGGCGA
ACTACTTACTCTAGCTTCCCGGCAACAATTAATAGACTGGATGGAGGCGGATAAAGTTGCAGGACCACTT
CTGCGCTCGGCCCTTCCGGCTGGCTGGTTTATTGCTGATAAATCTGGAGCCGGTGAGCGTGGGTCTCGCG
GTATCATTGCAGCACTGGGGCCAGATGGTAAGCCCTCCCGTATCGTAGTTATCTACACGACGGGGAGTCA
GGCAACTATGGATGAACGAAATAGACAGATCGCTGAGATAGGTGCCTCACTGATTAAGCATTGGTAACTG
TCAGACCAAGTTTACTCATATATACTTTAGATTGATTTAAAACTTCATTTTTAATTTAAAAGGATCTAGG
TGAAGATCCTTTTTGATAATCTCATGACCAAAATCCCTTAACGTGAGTTTTCGTTCCACTGAGCGTCAGA
CCCCGTAGAAAAGATCAAAGGATCTTCTTGAGATCCTTTTTTTCTGCGCGTAATCTGCTGCTTGCAAACA
AAAAAACCACCGCTACCAGCGGTGGTTTGTTTGCCGGATCAAGAGCTACCAACTCTTTTTCCGAAGGTAA
CTGGCTTCAGCAGAGCGCAGATACCAAATACTGTTCTTCTAGTGTAGCCGTAGTTAGGCCACCACTTCAA
GAACTCTGTAGCACCGCCTACATACCTCGCTCTGCTAATCCTGTTACCAGTGGCTGCTGCCAGTGGCGAT
AAGTCGTGTCTTACCGGGTTGGACTCAAGACGATAGTTACCGGATAAGGCGCAGCGGTCGGGCTGAACGG
GGGGTTCGTGCACACAGCCCAGCTTGGAGCGAACGACCTACACCGAACTGAGATACCTACAGCGTGAGCT
ATGAGAAAGCGCCACGCTTCCCGAAGGGAGAAAGGCGGACAGGTATCCGGTAAGCGGCAGGGTCGGAACA
GGAGAGCGCACGAGGGAGCTTCCAGGGGGAAACGCCTGGTATCTTTATAGTCCTGTCGGGTTTCGCCACC
TCTGACTTGAGCGTCGATTTTTGTGATGCTCGTCAGGGGGGCGGAGCCTATGGAAAAACGCCAGCAACGC
GGCCTTTTTACGGTTCCTGGCCTTTTGCTGGCCTTTTGCTCACATGTTCTTTCCTGCGTTATCCCCTGAT
TCTGTGGATAACCGTATTACCGCCTTTGAGTGAGCTGATACCGCTCGCCGCAGCCGAACGACCGAGCGCA
GCGAGTCAGTGAGCGAGGAAGCGGAAGAGCGCCCAATACGCAAACCGCCTCTCCCCGCGCGTTGGCCGAT
TCATTAATGCAGCTGGCACGACAGGTTTCCCGACTGGAAAGCGGGCAGTGAGCGCAACGCAATTAATGTG
AGTTAGCTCACTCATTAGGCACCCCAGGCTTTACACTTTATGCTTCCGGCTCGTATGTTGTGTGGAATTG
TGAGCGGATAACAATTTCACACAGGAAACAGCTATGACCATGATTACGCCAAGCGCGCAATTAACCCTCA
CTAAAGGGAACAAAAGCTGGAGCTGCAAGCTTAATGTAGTCTTATGCAATACTCTTGTAGTCTTGCAACA
TGGTAACGATGAGTTAGCAACATGCCTTACAAGGAGAGAAAAAGCACCGTGCATGCCGATTGGTGGAAGT
AAGGTGGTACGATCGTGCCTTATTAGGAAGGCAACAGACGGGTCTGACATGGATTGGACGAACCACTGAA
TTGCCGCATTGCAGAGATATTGTATTTAAGTGCCTAGCTCGATACATAAACGGGTCTCTCTGGTTAGACC
AGATCTGAGCCTGGGAGCTCTCTGGCTAACTAGGGAACCCACTGCTTAAGCCTCAATAAAGCTTGCCTTG
AGTGCTTCAAGTAGTGTGTGCCCGTCTGTTGTGTGACTCTGGTAACTAGAGATCCCTCAGACCCTTTTAG
TCAGTGTGGAAAATCTCTAGCAGTGGCGCCCGAACAGGGACTTGAAAGCGAAAGGGAAACCAGAGGAGCT
CTCTCGACGCAGGACTCGGCTTGCTGAAGCGCGCACGGCAAGAGGCGAGGGGCGGCGACTGGTGAGTACG
CCAAAAATTTTGACTAGCGGAGGCTAGAAGGAGAGAGATGGGTGCGAGAGCGTCAGTATTAAGCGGGGGA
GAATTAGATCGCGATGGGAAAAAATTCGGTTAAGGCCAGGGGGAAAGAAAAAATATAAA
Features (pLannotate 1.2.2; 31 found; start..end, strand, type, name):
    418..651     +  misc_feature   RRE: The Rev response element (RRE) of HIV-1 allows for Rev-dependent mRNA export from the nucleus to the cytoplasm.
   1028..1128    +  CDS            Rev (fragment): human immunodeficiency virus 1 (HIV-1) Rev protein; rev; enhances nuclear export of unspliced and incompletely spliced viral mRNAs
   1178..1361    +  promoter       U6 promoter (fragment): RNA polymerase III promoter for human U6 snRNA
   1352..1486    +  enhancer       CMV enhancer (fragment): human cytomegalovirus immediate early enhancer; contains an 18-bp deletion relative to the standard CMV enhancer
   1487..1690    +  promoter       CMV promoter: human cytomegalovirus (CMV) immediate early promoter
   1731..1847    +  CDS            LAMTOR1 (fragment): LTOR1_HUMAN - Also known as C11orf59, PDRO. Experimental evidence at protein level: Swiss-Prot protein existence level 1. As part of the Ragulator complex it is involved in amino acid sensing and activation of mTORC1, a signaling complex promoting cell growth in response to growth factors, energy levels, and amino acids. Activated by amino acids through a mechanism involving the lysosomal V- ATPase, the Ragulator functions as a guanine nucleotide exchange factor activating the small GTPases Rag. Activated Ragulator and Rag GTPases function as a scaffold recruiting mTORC1 to lysosomes where it
   1866..1886    +  CDS            FLAG (fragment): FLAG® epitope tag, followed by an enterokinase cleavage site
   1902..2615    +  CDS            EGFP: EGFP is a basic (constitutively fluorescent) green fluorescent protein published in 1996, derived from Aequorea victoria. It is reported to be a rapidly-maturing weak dimer with moderate acid sensitivity.
   2655..3992    +  CDS            SACM1L (fragment): SAC1_HUMAN - Also known as KIAA0851 From Homo sapiens (Human).
   4060..4177    +  misc_feature   cPPT/CTS: central polypurine tract and central termination sequence of HIV-1
   4226..4736    +  promoter       hPGK promoter: human phosphoglycerate kinase 1 promoter
   4758..5357    +  CDS            PuroR: puromycin N-acetyltransferase; pac from Streptomyces alboniger; confers resistance to puromycin
   5400..5483    +  CDS            nef (fragment): NEF_HV1Z2 - Experimental evidence at protein level: Swiss-Prot protein existence level 1. Extracellular Nef protein targets CD4(+) T-lymphocytes for apoptosis by interacting with CXCR4 surface receptors. From Human immunodeficiency virus type 1 group M subtype D (isolate Z2/CDC-Z34) (HIV-1).
   5485..5718    +  LTR            3' LTR (ΔU3): self-inactivating 3' long terminal repeat (LTR) from HIV-1
   5790..5911    +  polyA_signal   SV40 poly(A) signal: SV40 polyadenylation signal
   5951..6086    +  rep_origin     SV40 ori: SV40 origin of replication
   6107..6125    -  promoter       T7 promoter: promoter for bacteriophage T7 RNA polymerase
   6133..6288    +  CDS            lacZα (fragment): LacZα fragment of β-galactosidase; lacZ fragment
   6293..6721    +  rep_origin     f1 ori (sequence partly withheld): f1 bacteriophage origin of replication; arrow indicates direction of (+) strand synthesis
   6774..6878    +  promoter       AmpR promoter: bla
   6879..7739    +  CDS            AmpR: β-lactamase; bla; confers resistance to ampicillin, carbenicillin, and related antibiotics
   7910..8498    +  rep_origin     ori: high-copy-number ColE1/pMB1/pBR322/pUC origin of replication
   8681..8773    +  CDS            lacI (fragment): lac repressor; lacI; The lac repressor binds to the lac operator to inhibit transcription in E. coli. This inhibition can be relieved by adding lactose or isopropyl-β-D-thiogalactopyranoside (IPTG).
   8786..8807    +  protein_bind   CAP binding site: CAP binding activates transcription in the presence of cAMP. E. coli catabolite activator protein
   8822..8852    +  promoter       lac promoter: promoter for the E. coli lac operon
   8860..8876    +  protein_bind   lac operator: The lac repressor binds to the lac operator to inhibit transcription in E. coli. This inhibition can be relieved by adding lactose or isopropyl-β-D-thiogalactopyranoside (IPTG). lac repressor encoded by lacI
   8921..8939    +  promoter       T3 promoter: promoter for bacteriophage T3 RNA polymerase
   8967..9193    +  promoter       RSV promoter: Rous sarcoma virus enhancer/promoter
   9194..9374    +  LTR            5' LTR (truncated): truncated 5' long terminal repeat (LTR) from HIV-1
   9421..9546    +  misc_feature   HIV-1 Ψ: packaging signal of human immunodeficiency virus type 1
   9530..272     +  CDS            HIV-1 gag (fragment) (across the origin): gag protein from human immunodeficiency virus 1; gag
