[The description below was written by a language model from this plasmid's Addgene catalogue record and pLannotate feature annotations shown in this document.]
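Description:
pLJM1-Lyso-FLAG-GFP-Sac1-Cat-WT is a lentiviral mammalian expression plasmid built on the pLJM1 backbone, about 9.6 kb in total. It is propagated in E. coli through a high-copy ColE1/pUC-type origin with ampicillin selection (AmpR), and also carries an f1 ori and an SV40 ori. The viral framework consists of an RSV promoter driving a truncated HIV-1 5' LTR, the Ψ packaging signal with a gag fragment, the RRE for Rev-dependent export of the genomic RNA, a cPPT/CTS element, and a self-inactivating ΔU3 3' LTR followed by an SV40 poly(A) signal. This layout means the transfer RNA must be packaged with helper functions supplied in trans, and the integrated provirus lacks LTR promoter activity.

The payload is a single fusion open reading frame expressed from the CMV promoter. At the N terminus is a lysosomal targeting sequence made of the first 39 residues of p18 (LAMTOR1), followed by a FLAG epitope, EGFP, and the catalytic domain of human Sac1 (SACM1L, amino acids 77–520). According to the record, the original EGFP of pLJM1 was removed, the Lyso-FLAG-GFP module was inserted, and the Sac1 fragment was then cloned downstream of it. Sac1 is a phosphoinositide phosphatase, and the targeting sequence is intended to tether its wild-type catalytic domain to the lysosome, while GFP and FLAG allow localization and detection. The depositor notes a single Y-to-F substitution in the insert, probably arising from gene synthesis, that reportedly does not affect function. A separate hPGK promoter drives PuroR for puromycin selection of transduced cells. The associated study concerns ER–lysosome contacts and cholesterol sensing by mTORC1.
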