Addgene plasmid #134645: pLJM1-Lyso-FLAG-GFP-Sac1-Cat-WT
Purpose: lysosome-targeted Sac1 catalytic domain wild type
Depositing lab: Roberto Zoncu. Depositing organization: University of California, Berkeley. Publication: ER-lysosome contacts enable cholesterol sensing by mTORC1 and drive aberrant growth signalling in Niemann-Pick type C. Lim CY, Davis OB, Shin HR, Zhang J, Berdan CA, Jiang X, Counihan JL, Ory DS, Nomura DK, Zoncu R. Nat Cell Biol. 2019 Oct;21(10):1206-1218. doi: 10.1038/s41556-019-0391-5. Epub 2019 Sep 23. PubMed 31548609.
Backbone
  Vector backbone: pLJM1
  Backbone size w/o insert (bp): 8283
  Total vector size (bp): 9618
  Modifications to backbone: The original EGFP was removed, and Lyso-FLAG-GFP was inserted at AgeI and Sall sites, followed by Sac1-cat-WT at Sall and EcoRI sites into the pLJM1 vector.
  Vector type: Mammalian Expression, Lentiviral
  Selectable markers: Puromycin
Growth in bacteria
  Bacterial resistance: Ampicillin, 100 μg/mL
  Growth temperature: 37°C
  Growth strain: NEB Stable
  Copy number: High Copy
Gene/Insert
  Gene/Insert name: Sac1 catalytic domain (77-520 aa)
  Species: H. sapiens (human)
  Insert size (bp): 1335
  Mutation: contains only amino acids 77-520 (Please see depositor comments below)
  Entrez Gene: SACM1L (a.k.a. SAC1)
  Tag / fusion protein: lysosomal-tag (p18 N-terminal 1-39aa) (N terminal on backbone); FLAG (N terminal on backbone); GFP (N terminal on backbone)
  Cloning method: Restriction Enzyme; 5′ cloning site Sall (not destroyed); 3′ cloning site EcoRI (destroyed during cloning)
  Sequencing primers: 5′ GCAAATGGGCGGTAGGCG; 3′ CTTTAGTTTGTATGTCTGTTGC
Terms and licenses: Academic/Nonprofit Terms; Industry Terms: Not Available to Industry
Depositor comments: https://benchling.com/s/seq-qxhV9zfCgjMsG57hRPgZ There is a single mutation in Sac1 - Y668F (based on entire insert reading frame) that the depositor confirms does not affect function. This is likely a random mutation introduced by the gene block synthesis process.
How to cite: pLJM1-Lyso-FLAG-GFP-Sac1-Cat-WT was a gift from Roberto Zoncu (Addgene plasmid # 134645 ; http://n2t.net/addgene:134645 ; RRID:Addgene_134645)
